Addgene plasmid #31923: pPaxillin-PSmOrange
Depositing lab: Vladislav Verkhusha. Depositing organization: Albert Einstein College of Medicine. Publication: A photoswitchable orange-to-far-red fluorescent protein, PSmOrange. Subach OM, Patterson GH, Ting LM, Wang Y, Condeelis JS, Verkhusha VV. Nat Methods. 2011 Jul 31;8(9):771-7. doi: 10.1038/nmeth.1664. PubMed 21804536.
Backbone
  Vector backbone: pN1
  Vector type: Mammalian Expression
  Selectable markers: Neomycin (select with G418)
Growth in bacteria
  Bacterial resistance: Kanamycin, 50 μg/mL
  Growth temperature: 37°C
  Growth strain: DH5alpha
  Copy number: High Copy
Gene/Insert
  Gene/Insert name: PSmOrange
  Insert size (bp): 711
  Mutation: S21T, Q63L, F100Y, L125M, K166R, P192S in PSmOrange (mutations are relative to mOrange but numbering is relative to EGFP)
  Tag / fusion protein: Paxillin (N terminal on insert)
  Cloning method: Restriction Enzyme; 5′ cloning site BamHI (not destroyed); 3′ cloning site NotI (not destroyed)
  Sequencing primers: 5′ CMV-F; 3′ SV40pA-R
Terms and licenses: Academic/Nonprofit Terms; Industry Terms: Not Available to Industry
How to cite: pPaxillin-PSmOrange was a gift from Vladislav Verkhusha (Addgene plasmid # 31923 ; http://n2t.net/addgene:31923 ; RRID:Addgene_31923)
