[The description below was written by a language model from this plasmid's Addgene catalogue record, the feature table of its GenBank file and pLannotate feature annotations shown in this document.]
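Description:
pPaxillin-PSmOrange is a 6,388 bp mammalian expression plasmid built on a pN1-type backbone, in which a protein of interest is placed upstream of a fluorescent protein to give a C-terminally tagged fusion. It replicates at high copy in E. coli from a ColE1/pUC-type origin and also carries an f1 phage origin. A single Tn5 aminoglycoside phosphotransferase gene (NeoR/KanR) serves both hosts. A bacterial bla-type promoter drives it for kanamycin selection, and the adjacent SV40 enhancer/early promoter, paired with an HSV TK polyadenylation signal, drives it in mammalian cells for G418 selection of stable lines. The short ble, large T antigen and bGH poly(A) matches in the feature table are fragments typical of backbone remnants rather than functional elements.

The expression cassette uses the human CMV immediate-early enhancer and promoter, followed by a paxillin coding sequence that the annotation matches to chicken (Gallus gallus) paxillin, a focal adhesion adaptor protein. A short stretch of residual multiple cloning site acts as the linker, followed by the 711 bp mammalian codon-optimised PSmOrange sequence, cloned between BamHI and NotI, and an SV40 poly(A) signal. PSmOrange is a monomeric mOrange derivative carrying S21T, Q63L, F100Y, L125M, K166R and P192S (EGFP-based numbering), and it can be photoswitched from an orange to a far-red fluorescent state. Fusing it to paxillin targets the reporter to focal adhesions. This makes the construct suitable for live-cell imaging and for photoswitching-based highlighting and tracking of a paxillin subpopulation. It also demonstrates that PSmOrange performs well as a fusion tag. The accompanying GenBank record covers only an unannotated 848 bp partial sequence and adds no feature information.
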