Features (pLannotate 1.2.2; 15 found; start..end, strand, type, name):
     61..364     +  enhancer       CMV enhancer: human cytomegalovirus immediate early enhancer
    365..568     +  promoter       CMV promoter: human cytomegalovirus (CMV) immediate early promoter
    600..2276    +  CDS            PXN: PAXI_CHICK - Experimental evidence at protein level: Swiss-Prot protein existence level 1. Cytoskeletal protein involved in actin-membrane attachment at sites of cell adhesion to the extracellular matrix (focal adhesion). Binds in vitro to vinculin as well as to the SH3 domain of c-SRC and, when tyrosine phosphorylated, to the SH2 domain of v-CRK. From Gallus gallus (Chicken).
   2277..2329    +  misc_feature   MCS: multiple cloning site
   2343..3053    +  CDS            PSmOrange: orange to far-red photoswitchable variant of the monomeric fluorescent protein mOrange (Subach et al., 2011) mammalian codon-optimized
   3070..3153    +  CDS            large T antigen (fragment): large T antigen from SV40 (simian virus 40)
   3176..3297    +  polyA_signal   SV40 poly(A) signal: SV40 polyadenylation signal
   3331..3759    -  rep_origin     f1 ori (sequence partly withheld): f1 bacteriophage origin of replication; arrow indicates direction of (+) strand synthesis
   3786..3890    +  promoter       AmpR promoter: bla
   3892..4249    +  promoter       SV40 promoter: SV40 enhancer and early promoter
   4284..5078    +  CDS            NeoR/KanR: aminoglycoside phosphotransferase from Tn5; aph(3')-II (or nptII); confers resistance to neomycin, kanamycin, and G418 (Geneticin®)
   5099..5251    +  CDS            ble (fragment): BLE_KLEPN - Experimental evidence at protein level: Swiss-Prot protein existence level 1. Binding protein with a strong affinity to the bleomycin family of antibiotics. Binds to CL990; an antimitotic-antibiotic compound. From Klebsiella pneumoniae.
   5310..5357    +  polyA_signal   HSV TK poly(A) signal: herpes simplex virus thymidine kinase polyadenylation signal (Cole and Stacy, 1985)
   5448..5464    -  polyA_signal   bGH poly(A) signal (fragment): bovine growth hormone polyadenylation signal
   5686..6274    +  rep_origin     ori: high-copy-number ColE1/pMB1/pBR322/pUC origin of replication
>Addgene plasmid #31923 | pPaxillin-PSmOrange | depositor full sequence | sequence record 36040 | pPaxillin-PSmOrange sequence 6388 bps
TAGTTATTAATAGTAATCAATTACGGGGTCATTAGTTCATAGCCCATATATGGAGTTCCGCGTTACATAA
CTTACGGTAAATGGCCCGCCTGGCTGACCGCCCAACGACCCCCGCCCATTGACGTCAATAATGACGTATG
TTCCCATAGTAACGCCAATAGGGACTTTCCATTGACGTCAATGGGTGGAGTATTTACGGTAAACTGCCCA
CTTGGCAGTACATCAAGTGTATCATATGCCAAGTACGCCCCCTATTGACGTCAATGACGGTAAATGGCCC
GCCTGGCATTATGCCCAGTACATGACCTTATGGGACTTTCCTACTTGGCAGTACATCTACGTATTAGTCA
TCGCTATTACCATGGTGATGCGGTTTTGGCAGTACATCAATGGGCGTGGATAGCGGTTTGACTCACGGGG
ATTTCCAAGTCTCCACCCCATTGACGTCAATGGGAGTTTGTTTTGGCACCAAAATCAACGGGACTTTCCA
AAATGTCGTAACAACTCCGCCCCATTGACGCAAATGGGCGGTAGGCGTGTACGGTGGGAGGTCTATATAA
GCAGAGCTGGTTTAGTGAACCGTCAGATCCGCTAGCACCATGGACGACCTCGATGCCTTACTGGCAGACC
TGGAATCCACCACCTCGCATATCTCTAAGCGACCGGTGTTTCTAACAGAGGAAACGCCTTACTCCTACCC
AACTGGAAACCATACGTACCAGGAGATTGCTGTGCCACCGCCGGTGCCCCCGCCGCCTTCCAGTGAGGCC
CTAAATGGCACTGTGATTGACCCCTTAGACCAGTGGCAACCCAGCGTGTCCAGATACGGCCACCAGCAAC
CTCAGTCCCAGTCTCCGATATACAGCTCTAGTGCCAAAAGCTCCAGTGCCTCTGTTCCTAGAGACGGGCT
CAGCTCCCCTTCTCCCCGTGCCAGTGAGGAGGAACACGTGTACAGCTTCCCAAACAAGCAGAAGTCTGCA
GAACCATCTCCCACAATGACCAGCACCTCCCTGGGCAGCAACCTCTCGGAACTGGACAGGCTTCTCCTGG
AACTGAATGCTGTTCAACATAATCCCCCCAGTGGCTTCTCAGCAGATGAAGTCAGCAGAAGCCCATCACT
GCCCAATGTGACCGGACCTCACTATGTCATCCCAGAGAGCAGCAGCTCTGCAGGAGGGAAGGCTGCACCC
CCTACAAAAGAAAAACCAAAGCGGAATGGTGGGCGTGGGATTGAAGATGTGCGTCCCAGTGTGGAGAGCC
TGCTGGATGAGCTGGAGAGCTCTGTGCCAAGCCCAGTCCCTGCAATCACTGTGAGCCAAGGGGAGGTGAG
CAGCCCCCAGCGTGTCAACGCCAGTCAGCAGCAGACCCGTATCTCTGCTTCTTCAGCTACACGAGAACTG
GATGAGCTGATGGCGTCCCTCTCTGACTTTAAGTTCATGGCACAGGGGAAAGCCGGCGGCAGCAGCTCCC
CACCATCCACCACCCCAAAGCCTGGCAGTCAGCTGGACACCATGCTGGGAAGTCTGCAGTCTGACCTGAA
CAAACTGGGGGTAGCGACGGTCGCCAAGGGTGTGTGCGGAGCCTGCAAGAAGCCGATTGCTGGGCAGGTA
GTTACAGCCATGGGGAAGACCTGGCACCCTGAGCACTTCGTCTGCACCCACTGCCAGGAGGAGATTGGAT
CACGGAACTTCTTTGAGCGGGATGGGCAGCCCTACTGTGAGAAGGACTATCACAACCTCTTCTCTCCTCG
CTGCTACTACTGCAATGGGCCAATCCTTGATAAAGTGGTGACGGCTTTGGACAGGACGTGGCACCCTGAA
CACTTTTTCTGTGCCCAGTGTGGAGTTTTCTTTGGACCTGAAGGATTTCATGAGAAGGATGGCAAAGCCT
ATTGCCGCAAGGACTACTTTGACATGTTTGCTCCCAAGTGTGGAGGCTGTGCCCGGGCTATCCTGGAAAA
TTACATTTCTGCCTTAAACACCCTGTGGCACCCTGAGTGCTTTGTCTGTCGGGAATGTTTCACACCGTTC
ATCAACGGCAGCTTCTTCGAGCACGACGGCCAGCCCTACTGCGAGGTGCATTACCACGAGCGCCGCGGCT
CGCTGTGCTCTGGCTGCCAGAAGCCCATCACGGGACGCTGCATCACTGCCATGGGCAAGAAATTTCACCC
CGAACACTTTGTCTGTGCCTTCTGCCTCAAGCAGCTCAACAAAGGAACCTTCAAAGAACAGAACGACAAG
CCCTACTGTCAGAACTGCTTTCTCAAACTCTTCTGTCTCGAGCTCAAGCTTCGAATTCTGCAGTCGACGG
TACCGCGGGCCCGGGATCCACCGGTCGCCACCATGGTGAGCAAGGGCGAGGAGAATAATATGGCCATCAT
CAAGGAGTTCATGCGCTTCAAGGTGCGCATGGAGGGCACCGTGAACGGCCACGAGTTCGAGATCGAGGGC
GAGGGCGAGGGCCGCCCCTACGAGGGCTTTCAGACCGCTAAGCTGAAGGTGACCAAGGGCGGCCCCCTGC
CCTTCGCCTGGGACATCCTGTCCCCTCTCTTCACCTACGGCTCCAAGGCCTACGTGAAGCACCCCGCCGA
CATCCCCGACTACTTCAAGCTGTCCTTCCCCGAGGGCTTCAAGTGGGAGCGCGTGATGAACTACGAGGAC
GGCGGCGTGGTGACCGTGACCCAGGACTCCTCACTGCAGGACGGCGAGTTCATCTACAAGGTGAAGATGC
GCGGCACCAACTTCCCCTCCGACGGCCCCGTGATGCAGAAGAAGACCATGGGCTGGGAGGCCTCCTCCGA
GCGGATGTACCCCGAGGACGGCGCCCTGAAGGGCGAGATCAGGATGAGGCTGAAGCTGAAGGACGGCGGC
CACTACACCTCCGAGGTCAAGACCACCTACAAGGCCAAGAAGTCCGTGCAGCTGCCCGGCGCCTACATCG
TCGGCATCAAGCTGGACATCACCTCCCACAACGAGGACTACACCATCGTGGAACAGTACGAACGCGCCGA
GGGCCGCCACTCCACCGGCGGCATGGACGAGCTGTACAAGTAAAGCGGCCGCGACTCTAGATCATAATCA
GCCATACCACATTTGTAGAGGTTTTACTTGCTTTAAAAAACCTCCCACACCTCCCCCTGAACCTGAAACA
TAAAATGAATGCAATTGTTGTTGTTAACTTGTTTATTGCAGCTTATAATGGTTACAAATAAAGCAATAGC
ATCACAAATTTCACAAATAAAGCATTTTTTTCACTGCATTCTAGTTGTGGTTTGTCCAAACTCATCAATG
TATCTTAAGGCGTAAATTGTAAGCGTTAATATTTTGTTAAAATTCGCGTTAAATTTTTGTTAAATCAGCT
CATTTTTTAACCAATAGGCCGAAATCGGCAAAATCCCTTATAAATCAAAAGAATAGACCGAGATAGGGT
[37 nt withheld, positions 3430-3466]
AAAGAACGTGGACTCCAACGTCAAAGG
[49 nt withheld, positions 3494-3542]
T
[91 nt withheld, positions 3544-3634]
G
[124 nt withheld, positions 3636-3759]
CAGGTGGCACTTTTCGGGGAAATGTGCGCGGAACCCCTATTTGTTTATTTTTCTAAATACATTCAAATAT
GTATCCGCTCATGAGACAATAACCCTGATAAATGCTTCAATAATATTGAAAAAGGAAGAGTCCTGAGGCG
GAAAGAACCAGCTGTGGAATGTGTGTCAGTTAGGGTGTGGAAAGTCCCCAGGCTCCCCAGCAGGCAGAAG
TATGCAAAGCATGCATCTCAATTAGTCAGCAACCAGGTGTGGAAAGTCCCCAGGCTCCCCAGCAGGCAGA
AGTATGCAAAGCATGCATCTCAATTAGTCAGCAACCATAGTCCCGCCCCTAACTCCGCCCATCCCGCCCC
TAACTCCGCCCAGTTCCGCCCATTCTCCGCCCCATGGCTGACTAATTTTTTTTATTTATGCAGAGGCCGA
GGCCGCCTCGGCCTCTGAGCTATTCCAGAAGTAGTGAGGAGGCTTTTTTGGAGGCCTAGGCTTTTGCAAA
GATCGATCAAGAGACAGGATGAGGATCGTTTCGCATGATTGAACAAGATGGATTGCACGCAGGTTCTCCG
GCCGCTTGGGTGGAGAGGCTATTCGGCTATGACTGGGCACAACAGACAATCGGCTGCTCTGATGCCGCCG
TGTTCCGGCTGTCAGCGCAGGGGCGCCCGGTTCTTTTTGTCAAGACCGACCTGTCCGGTGCCCTGAATGA
ACTGCAAGACGAGGCAGCGCGGCTATCGTGGCTGGCCACGACGGGCGTTCCTTGCGCAGCTGTGCTCGAC
GTTGTCACTGAAGCGGGAAGGGACTGGCTGCTATTGGGCGAAGTGCCGGGGCAGGATCTCCTGTCATCTC
ACCTTGCTCCTGCCGAGAAAGTATCCATCATGGCTGATGCAATGCGGCGGCTGCATACGCTTGATCCGGC
TACCTGCCCATTCGACCACCAAGCGAAACATCGCATCGAGCGAGCACGTACTCGGATGGAAGCCGGTCTT
GTCGATCAGGATGATCTGGACGAAGAGCATCAGGGGCTCGCGCCAGCCGAACTGTTCGCCAGGCTCAAGG
CGAGCATGCCCGACGGCGAGGATCTCGTCGTGACCCATGGCGATGCCTGCTTGCCGAATATCATGGTGGA
AAATGGCCGCTTTTCTGGATTCATCGACTGTGGCCGGCTGGGTGTGGCGGACCGCTATCAGGACATAGCG
TTGGCTACCCGTGATATTGCTGAAGAGCTTGGCGGCGAATGGGCTGACCGCTTCCTCGTGCTTTACGGTA
TCGCCGCTCCCGATTCGCAGCGCATCGCCTTCTATCGCCTTCTTGACGAGTTCTTCTGAGCGGGACTCTG
GGGTTCGAAATGACCGACCAAGCGACGCCCAACCTGCCATCACGAGATTTCGATTCCACCGCCGCCTTCT
ATGAAAGGTTGGGCTTCGGAATCGTTTTCCGGGACGCCGGCTGGATGATCCTCCAGCGCGGGGATCTCAT
GCTGGAGTTCTTCGCCCACCCTAGGGGGAGGCTAACTGAAACACGGAAGGAGACAATACCGGAAGGAACC
CGCGCTATGACGGCAATAAAAAGACAGAATAAAACGCACGGTGTTGGGTCGTTTGTTCATAAACGCGGGG
TTCGGTCCCAGGGCTGGCACTCTGTCGATACCCCACCGAGACCCCATTGGGGCCAATACGCCCGCGTTTC
TTCCTTTTCCCCACCCCACCCCCCAAGTTCGGGTGAAGGCCCAGGGCTCGCAGCCAACGTCGGGGCGGCA
GGCCCTGCCATAGCCTCAGGTTACTCATATATACTTTAGATTGATTTAAAACTTCATTTTTAATTTAAAA
GGATCTAGGTGAAGATCCTTTTTGATAATCTCATGACCAAAATCCCTTAACGTGAGTTTTCGTTCCACTG
AGCGTCAGACCCCGTAGAAAAGATCAAAGGATCTTCTTGAGATCCTTTTTTTCTGCGCGTAATCTGCTGC
TTGCAAACAAAAAAACCACCGCTACCAGCGGTGGTTTGTTTGCCGGATCAAGAGCTACCAACTCTTTTTC
CGAAGGTAACTGGCTTCAGCAGAGCGCAGATACCAAATACTGTCCTTCTAGTGTAGCCGTAGTTAGGCCA
CCACTTCAAGAACTCTGTAGCACCGCCTACATACCTCGCTCTGCTAATCCTGTTACCAGTGGCTGCTGCC
AGTGGCGATAAGTCGTGTCTTACCGGGTTGGACTCAAGACGATAGTTACCGGATAAGGCGCAGCGGTCGG
GCTGAACGGGGGGTTCGTGCACACAGCCCAGCTTGGAGCGAACGACCTACACCGAACTGAGATACCTACA
GCGTGAGCTATGAGAAAGCGCCACGCTTCCCGAAGGGAGAAAGGCGGACAGGTATCCGGTAAGCGGCAGG
GTCGGAACAGGAGAGCGCACGAGGGAGCTTCCAGGGGGAAACGCCTGGTATCTTTATAGTCCTGTCGGGT
TTCGCCACCTCTGACTTGAGCGTCGATTTTTGTGATGCTCGTCAGGGGGGCGGAGCCTATGGAAAAACGC
CAGCAACGCGGCCTTTTTACGGTTCCTGGCCTTTTGCTGGCCTTTTGCTCACATGTTCTTTCCTGCGTTA
TCCCCTGATTCTGTGGATAACCGTATTACCGCCATGCAT
