LOCUS       Exported 848 bp ds-DNA linear SYN 23-MAY-2021
DEFINITION  synthetic linear DNA
ACCESSION   .
VERSION     .
KEYWORDS    pPaxillin-PSmOrange
SOURCE      synthetic DNA construct
  ORGANISM  synthetic DNA construct
REFERENCE   1 (bases 1 to 848)
  AUTHORS   Subach OM, Patterson GH, Ting LM, Wang Y, Condeelis JS, Verkhusha VV
  TITLE     A photoswitchable orange-to-far-red fluorescent protein, PSmOrange.
  JOURNAL   Nat Methods. 2011 Jul 31;8(9):771-7. doi: 10.1038/nmeth.1664.
  PUBMED    21804536
REFERENCE   2 (bases 1 to 848)
  AUTHORS   .
  TITLE     Direct Submission
  JOURNAL   Exported May 23, 2021 from SnapGene Server 1.1.58
            http://www.snapgene.com
FEATURES             Location/Qualifiers
     source          1..848
                     /organism="synthetic DNA construct"
                     /mol_type="other DNA"
ORIGIN
        1 agtgaaccgt cagatccgct agcaccatgg acgacctcga tgccttactg gcagacctgg
       61 aatccaccac ctcgcatatc tctaagcgac cggtgtttct aacagaggaa acgccttact
      121 cctacccaac tggaaaccat acgtaccagg agattgctgt gccaccgccg gtgcccccgc
      181 cgccttccag tgaggcccta aatggcactg tgattgaccc cttagaccag tggcaaccca
      241 gcgtgtccag atacggccac cagcaacctc agtcccagtc tccgatatac agctctagtg
      301 ccaaaagctc cagtgcctct gttcctagag acgggctcag ctccccttct ccccgtgcca
      361 gtgaggagga acacgtgtac agcttcccaa acaagcagaa gtctgcagaa ccatctccca
      421 caatgaccag cacctccctg ggcagcaacc tctcggaact ggacaggctt ctcctggaac
      481 tgaatgctgt tcaacataat ccccccagtg gcttctcagc agatgaagtc agcagaagcc
      541 catcactgcc caatgtgacc ggacctcact atgtcatccc agagagcagc agctctgcag
      601 gagggaaggc tgcaccccct acaaaagaaa aaccaaagcg gaatggtggg cgtgggattg
      661 aagatgtgcg tcccagtgtg gagagcctgc tggatgagct ggagagctct gtgccaagcc
      721 cagtccctgc aatcactgtg agccaagggg aggtgagcag cccccagcgt gtcaacgcca
      781 gtcagcagca gacccgtatc tctgcttctt cagctacacg agaactggat gagctgatgg
      841 cgtcctct
//
