>Addgene plasmid #31923 | pPaxillin-PSmOrange | addgene partial sequence | sequence record 37287 | SV40pA-R
GCTGCATAACAGTTAACAACAACAATTGCATTCATTTTATGTTTCAGGTTCAGGGGGAGGTGTGGGAGGT
TTTTTAAAGCAAGTAAAACCTCTACAAATGTGGTATGGCTGATTATGATCTAGAGTCGCGGCCGCTTACT
TGTACAGCTCGTCCATGCCGCCGGTGGAGTGGCGGCCCTCGGCGCGTTCGTACTGTTCCACGATGGTGTA
GTCCTCGTTGTGGGAGGTGATGTCCAGCTTGATGCCGACGATGTAGGCGCCGGGCAGCTGCACGGACTTC
TTGGCCTTGTAGGTGGTCTTGACCTCGGAGGTGTAGTGGCCGCCGTCCTTCAGCTTCAGCCTCATCCTGA
TCTCGCCCTTCAGGGCGCCGTCCTCGGGGTACATCCGCTCGGAGGAGGCCTCCCAGCCCATGGTCTTCTT
CTGCATCACGGGGCCGTCGGAGGGGAAGTTGGTGCCGCGCATCTTCACCTTGTAGATGAACTCGCCGTCC
TGCAGTGAGGAGTCCTGGGTCACGGTCACCACGCCGCCGTCCTCGTAGTTCATCACGCGCTCCCACTTGA
AGCCCTCGGGGAAGGACAGCTTGAAGTAGTCGGGGATGTCGGCGGGGTGCTTCACGTAGGCCTTGGAGCC
GTAGGTGAAGAGAGGGGACAGGATGTCCCAGGCGAAGGGCAGGGGGCCGCCCTTGGTCACCTTCAGCTTA
GCGGTCTGAAAGCCCTCGTAGGGGCGGCCCTCGCCCTCGCCCTCGATCTCGAACTCGTGGCCGTTCACGG
TGCCCTCCATGCGCACCTTGAAGCGCATGAACTCCTTGATGATGGCCATATTATTCTCCTCGCCCTTGCT
CACCATGGTGGCGACC
